Addgene plasmid #89064: pFS461
Purpose: leu1 integration plasmid with adh1pr:Z3EV
Depositing lab: Nick Rhind. Depositing organization: University of Massachusetts, Worcester. Publication: An estradiol-inducible promoter enables fast, graduated control of gene expression in fission yeast. Ohira MJ, Hendrickson DG, Scott McIsaac R, Rhind N. Yeast. 2017 Aug;34(8):323-334. doi: 10.1002/yea.3235. Epub 2017 Jun 8. PubMed 28423198.
Backbone
  Vector backbone: pFS181 (pSS1)
  Backbone manufacturer: Rhind Lab
  Backbone size w/o insert (bp): 5285
  Total vector size (bp): 6683
  Vector type: leu1 integrating vector
  Selectable markers: S. pombe Leu1
Growth in bacteria
  Bacterial resistance: Ampicillin, 100 μg/mL
  Growth temperature: 37°C
  Growth strain: DH5alpha
  Copy number: High Copy
Gene/Insert
  Gene/Insert name: Z3EV artificial transcription factor
  Species: Synthetic
  Insert size (bp): 1398
  Promoter: adh1
  Cloning method: Gibson Cloning
  Sequencing primers: 5′ actctagaggatctcat; 3′ GTCATAGCTGTTTCCTG
Resource information
  A portion of this plasmid was derived from a plasmid made by: McIsaac, R.S. et al., 2011. Fast-acting and nearly gratuitous induction of gene expression and protein depletion in Saccharomyces cerevisiae. Molecular biology of the cell, 22(22), pp.4447–59. McIsaac, R.S. et al., 2014. Synthetic biology tools for programming gene expression without nutritional perturbations in Saccharomyces cerevisiae. Nucleic Acids Research, 42(6), pp.1–8.
Terms and licenses: Academic/Nonprofit Terms; Industry Terms: Not Available to Industry
How to cite: pFS461 was a gift from Nick Rhind (Addgene plasmid # 89064 ; http://n2t.net/addgene:89064 ; RRID:Addgene_89064)
