[The description below was written by a language model from this plasmid's Addgene catalogue record and pLannotate feature annotations shown in this document.]
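Description:
pFS461 is a fission yeast integrating plasmid, built on the pFS181 (pSS1) backbone, that places the synthetic transcription factor Z3EV under the Schizosaccharomyces pombe adh1 promoter for insertion at the leu1 locus. It has no yeast replication origin in the annotated features, so it is maintained in S. pombe only after chromosomal integration. Selection there relies on the S. pombe leu1 gene, which encodes 3-isopropylmalate dehydrogenase and restores leucine prototrophy. In E. coli it is propagated as a high-copy plasmid through a ColE1/pUC-type origin and selected with ampicillin via the β-lactamase gene. The catalogue lists a total size of 6683 bp, and the sequenced record is 6,676 nt. Residual lac promoter/operator, T3 promoter, polylinker and pBR322-derived fragments are cloning-vector remnants. Short matches to apc10 and NFS1 are probably flanking or carried-over sequence rather than functional elements.

The roughly 1.4 kb insert, assembled by Gibson cloning, is annotated as three consecutive parts downstream of the adh1 promoter: a zinc-finger DNA-binding domain (matched by the annotation software to the Zif268-containing ZFHD1), an estrogen receptor ligand-binding domain (matched as ERT2), and the herpes simplex virus VP16 activation domain. Together these form a constitutively expressed activator whose activity depends on hormone binding, so that adding estradiol triggers transcription from a promoter carrying the cognate zinc-finger binding sites. No such responsive promoter is annotated on this plasmid, so it supplies only the activator half of the system. The design derives from tools first developed in budding yeast. It is used to build S. pombe strains in which target gene expression can be induced rapidly and in a graded manner with estradiol.
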