Features (pLannotate 1.2.2; 19 found; start..end, strand, type, name):
     80..1192    +  CDS            leu1: LEU3_SCHPO - Experimental evidence at protein level: Swiss-Prot protein existence level 1. Catalyzes the oxidation of 3-carboxy-2-hydroxy-4- methylpentanoate (3-isopropylmalate) to 3-carboxy-4-methyl-2- oxopentanoate. The product decarboxylates to 4-methyl-2 oxopentanoate. From Schizosaccharomyces pombe (strain 972 / ATCC 24843) (Fission yeast).
   1621..1692    -  CDS            apc10 (fragment): APC10_SCHPO - Experimental evidence at protein level: Swiss-Prot protein existence level 1. Component of the anaphase-promoting complex/cyclosome (APC/C), a cell cycle-regulated E3 ubiquitin-protein ligase complex that controls progression through mitosis and the G1 phase of the cell cycle. The APC/C is thought to confer substrate specificity and, in the presence of ubiquitin-conjugating E2 enzymes, it catalyzes the formation of protein-ubiquitin conjugates that are subsequently degraded by the 26S proteasome. Acts as a positive regulator of the anaphase promoting complex (APC)-cyclosome. Invo
   1876..1992    -  CDS            NFS1 (fragment): NFS1_YEAST - Also known as SPL1 From Saccharomyces cerevisiae (strain ATCC 204508 / S288c) (Baker's yeast).
   2003..2744    +  promoter       adh1 promoter: promoter for the Schizosaccharomyces pombe adh1 gene encoding alcohol dehydrogenase
   2746..2768    -  misc_feature   MCS (fragment): pUC18/19 multiple cloning site
   2782..2953    +  CDS            ZFHD1 (DNA binding domain) (fragment): composite human DNA-binding domain composed of domains from the transcription factors Zif268 and Oct-1 (Pomerantz et al., 1995)
   3060..3077    -  misc_feature   MCS (fragment): pUC18/19 multiple cloning site
   3082..3963    +  CDS            ERT2 (fragment): mutated ligand-binding domain of the human estrogen receptor (Feil et al., 1997)
   3964..4167    +  CDS            VP16 AD (fragment): transcriptional activation domain of herpes simplex virus protein VP16 (Triezenberg et al., 1988; Cousens et al., 1989); UL48
   4189..4207    -  promoter       T3 promoter: promoter for bacteriophage T3 RNA polymerase
   4252..4268    -  protein_bind   lac operator: The lac repressor binds to the lac operator to inhibit transcription in E. coli. This inhibition can be relieved by adding lactose or isopropyl-β-D-thiogalactopyranoside (IPTG). lac repressor encoded by lacI
   4276..4306    -  promoter       lac promoter: promoter for the E. coli lac operon
   4321..4342    -  protein_bind   CAP binding site: CAP binding activates transcription in the presence of cAMP. E. coli catabolite activator protein
   4355..4447    -  CDS            lacI (fragment): lac repressor; lacI; The lac repressor binds to the lac operator to inhibit transcription in E. coli. This inhibition can be relieved by adding lactose or isopropyl-β-D-thiogalactopyranoside (IPTG).
   4630..5218    -  rep_origin     ori: high-copy-number ColE1/pMB1/pBR322/pUC origin of replication
   5389..6249    -  CDS            AmpR: β-lactamase; bla; confers resistance to ampicillin, carbenicillin, and related antibiotics
   6250..6354    -  promoter       AmpR promoter: bla
   6449..6484    +  CDS            rop (fragment): Rop protein, which maintains plasmids at low copy number; rop
   6586..6635    +  misc_feature   bom (fragment): basis of mobility region from pBR322
>Addgene plasmid #89064 | pFS461 | addgene full sequence | sequence record 182940 | Addgene NGS Result
GTTTCCCGAAACCAGGCATTTTTGCGGTAGGGTCTGAAACTTTCACGAAACCATTTCACAACAAAACTTC
TTCAACAACATGTGTGCAAAGAAAATCGTCGTCTTACCAGGAGACCATATTGGCCCTGAAATTGTTGCTT
CTGCCTTGGAGGTTTTGAAAGTCGTTGAGAAGAAGCGACCTGAGTTAAAACTCGAGTTTGAAGAACACAA
GATTGGAGGTGCCTCTATTGATGCCTATGGAACCCCTTTGACTGACGAGACTGTGAAGGCTTGTTTGGAA
GCTGACGGTGTTCTTTTGGGTGCCGTTGGTGGTCCTGAATGGACCAACCCCAATTGTCGTCCTGAGCAAG
GTTTATTGAAGCTTCGTAAGAGTATGGGTGTTTGGGCCAACCTTCGACCTTGCAACTTTGCCAGCAAGTC
TTTAGTCAAGTACAGCCCTTTGAAGCCTGAAATCGTTGAAGGTGTCGATTTTTGTGTTGTACGAGAACTT
ACTGGAGGTTGTTACTTTGGTGAGCGCACTGAGGACAACGGATCGGGTTATGCTATGGACACTTGGCCTT
ACAGTTTGGAAGAAGTTTCTCGTATTGCTCGTTTGGCTGCTTGGTTAGCTGAAACTTCCAACCCTCCTGC
TCCCGTCACATTACTCGACAAAGCTAATGTTTTGGCAACTTCTCGTCTTTGGCGCAAGACTGTAGCTAAG
ATTTTTAAGGAGGAATATCCTCACCTTACCTTAAAAAACCAGCTCATTGACTCCGCAGCCATGCTTTTGG
TCAAGAGCCCTCGTACACTTAACGGTGTTGTTTTGACTGACAACTTGTTTGGTGACATTATTTCAGATGA
GGCTTCTGTCATTCCTGGTAGCTTGGGCCTTTTGCCTTCTGCCTCCCTTTCCGGTGTGGTAGGAAAATCA
GAAGAAAAGGTTCATTGTTTGGTTGAGCCCATTCACGGTAGCGCTCCCGATATCGCTGGCAAGGGCATTG
TTAATCCTGTTGGTACAATTTTATCTGCTTCCCTTCTCCTTCGTTATGGTTTGAATGCTCCTAAGGAGGC
TGAAGCTATCGAAGCCGCCGTACGCAAGGTCTTGGATGATACTTCAATTGGTGGACGTGGTCTTTATACT
CGCGATTTGGGAGGTGAGGCTTCTACCGCTGATATTACTAAGGCTGTTGTTGAAGAACTTGAAAAAATTT
TGTAATAGGGTTTAATGTAGAATAAATTCATATGATTTGATTTGACCTAATTTTTATTGATTAATTGTGT
CGCATATTTATTATCGTTAAAAATGCAATTGACAAAAGCGTAAATTTTAAGGTTCTAATGTTTTTTCTTT
TGGTATGTTATAGTCAAGCAAAGATGTATTAAGTTGCAAAAGCATGGAATTGATTTACGACATCCGTTCA
ACTTTATGACCGAGTTGTCGCTGTGTACTTACTCTTTTTTTACTATGAAAAGTTTCAAACATAATATCAT
TAATTATTTCTTTTTAAACGAAGTAACCTGTAACATAAATAATAGGGGAAAAGAAGAAAAAAACCATAAA
AATTCGAGAACGTAACAATTATTATTGTAACGATGACAACCCGATTCTTTGAGAGAGCCAGAGACATGAC
TTTTGCATTACCGTAATTGGTTTCTACTTATGAATTGTAAACTTGTGTAGGGAATTTCATCCACAGCTAT
CGCGGGCTGCTCTCTGCATCAGTGTTAGCACATTTTATATTAATGAAGATTTTGCTATGCAAAATACATT
GACAAGGAGGAGGGCACCACACAAAAAGTTAGGTGTAACAGAAAATCATGAAACTATGATTCCTAATTTA
TATATTGGAGGATTTTCTCTAAAAAAAAAAAAATACAACAAATAAAAAACACTCAATGACCTGACCATTT
GATGGAGTTTAAGTCAATACCTTCTTGAACCATTTCCCATAATGGTGAAAGTTCCCTCAAGAATTTTACT
CTGTCAGAAACGGCCTTAACGACGTAGTCGACAAGCTTGCATGCCCTACAACAACTAAGAAAATGGCTAT
CATGCGGAAGCTGGTGAGAAGAACAGCATCGGGACAAGGGAAGGAAGAACAAAGACAAAGAAAACAAAAG
AAAGCAATTGAAAACAAAACAAAACAATTTTCATTCCTTCTCTTATCATTCCTTTTCTTTTCTTTTCTCT
CATTCAACGCACTCCATCGTATCCGTATTCCTCTTATTTTTTCTCTTTCTCTATATCCATTTCTTTCTCT
CTAGGTGTGTCCTCTCTCTCTCTTCAATTTCTCTACTCCGCATTCCAACGCATCCTTCCCCCAACCTCCC
ATTTCCTCCTTACGGCCCGATAGCGATCATCTTTCCCTCGCTATCACTCGCTACCGGCCCCTCCTCTGCA
CCGTAACCTCCTACGTATTTACCATATCATAAAGTTTTTTCCGACGCTTATCGCTGACCCCCTGTCGCCC
TCCTATTGGCTTCCGGATTATCTTCTTGTCCATAAGGTGATCCATGCTTCCTGAAGATTCCCGAAATGTG
TCCACTTTGGCGGGGAATCATTCCATCCACTTCTTTCTCTCTCGCTTTCCTCATTCGGCGCTCCCCTTCC
GCGTCTCATTGGTCTTCCGCTCCGTTTTTGCTTTGCCGATGTTACTTGGGGAGAGGTGCGATAATCCTTT
CGCAAAAACTCGGTTTGACGCCTCCCATGGTATAAATAGTGGGTGGTGGACAGGTGCCTTCGCTTTTCTT
TAAGCAAGAGAATTGCTGCAGGTCGACTCTAGAGGATCTCATATGGGTACCCGCCCATATGCTTGCCCTG
TCGAGTCCTGCGATCGCCGCTTTTCTCGCTCGGATGAGCTTACCCGCCATATCCGCATCCATACCGGTCA
GAAGCCCTTCCAGTGTCGAATCTGCATGCGTAACTTCAGTCGTAGTGACCACCTTACCACCCACATCCGC
ACCCACACAGGCGAGAAGCCTTTTGCCTGTGACATTTGTGGGAGGAAGTTTGCCAGGAGTGATGAACGCA
AGAGGCATACCAAAATCCATACAGGTGGCGGAGGCACACCTGCAGCTGCGTCGACTCTAGAGGATCCATC
TGCTGGAGACATGAGAGCTGCCAACCTTTGGCCAAGCCCGCTCATGATCAAACGCTCTAAGAAGAACAGC
CTGGCCTTGTCCCTGACGGCCGACCAGATGGTCAGTGCCTTGTTGGATGCTGAGCCCCCCATACTCTATT
CCGAGTATGATCCTACCAGACCCTTCAGTGAAGCTTCGATGATGGGCTTACTGACCAACCTGGCAGACAG
GGAGCTGGTTCACATGATCAACTGGGCGAAGAGGGTGCCAGGCTTTGTGGATTTGACCCTCCATGATCAG
GTCCACCTTCTAGAATGTGCCTGGCTAGAGATCCTGATGATTGGTCTCGTCTGGCGCTCCATGGAGCACC
CAGTGAAGCTACTGTTTGCTCCTAACTTGCTCTTGGACAGGAACCAGGGAAAATGTGTAGAGGGCATGGT
GGAGATCTTCGACATGCTGCTGGCTACATCATCTCGGTTCCGCATGATGAATCTGCAGGGAGAGGAGTTT
GTGTGCCTCAAATCTATTATTTTGCTTAATTCTGGAGTGTACACATTTCTGTCCAGCACCCTGAAGTCTC
TGGAAGAGAAGGACCATATCCACCGAGTCCTGGACAAGATCACAGACACTTTGATCCACCTGATGGCCAA
GGCAGGCCTGACCCTGCAGCAGCAGCACCAGCGGCTGGCCCAGCTCCTCCTCATCCTCTCCCACATCAGG
CACATGAGTAACAAAGGCATGGAGCATCTGTACAGCATGAAGTGCAAGAACGTGGTGCCCCTCTATGACC
TGCTGCTGGAGATGCTGGACGCCCACCGCCTACATGCGCCCACTAGCCGTGGAGGGGCATCCGTGGAGGA
GACGGACCAAAGCCACTTGGCCACTGCGGGCTCTACTTCATCGGAGCTCCACTTAGACGGCGAGGACGTG
GCGATGGCGCATGCCGACGCGCTAGACGATTTCGATCTGGACATGTTGGGGGACGGGGATTCCCCGGGTC
CGGGATTTACCCCCCACGACTCCGCCCCCTACGGCGCTCTGGATATGGCCGACTTCGAGTTTGAGCAGAT
GTTTACCGATGCCCTTGGAATTGACGAGTACGGTGGGTAGGAGCTCCAGCTTTTGTTCCCTTTAGTGAGG
GTTAATTGCGCGCTTGGCGTAATCATGGTCATAGCTGTTTCCTGTGTGAAATTGTTATCCGCTCACAATT
CCACACAACATACGAGCCGGAAGCATAAAGTGTAAAGCCTGGGGTGCCTAATGAGTGAGCTAACTCACAT
TAATTGCGTTGCGCTCACTGCCCGCTTTCCAGTCGGGAAACCTGTCGTGCCAGCTGCATTAATGAATCGG
CCAACGCGCGGGGAGAGGCGGTTTGCGTATTGGGCGCTCTTCCGCTTCCTCGCTCACTGACTCGCTGCGC
TCGGTCGTTCGGCTGCGGCGAGCGGTATCAGCTCACTCAAAGGCGGTAATACGGTTATCCACAGAATCAG
GGGATAACGCAGGAAAGAACATGTGAGCAAAAGGCCAGCAAAAGGCCAGGAACCGTAAAAAGGCCGCGTT
GCTGGCGTTTTTCCATAGGCTCCGCCCCCCTGACGAGCATCACAAAAATCGACGCTCAAGTCAGAGGTGG
CGAAACCCGACAGGACTATAAAGATACCAGGCGTTTCCCCCTGGAAGCTCCCTCGTGCGCTCTCCTGTTC
CGACCCTGCCGCTTACCGGATACCTGTCCGCCTTTCTCCCTTCGGGAAGCGTGGCGCTTTCTCATAGCTC
ACGCTGTAGGTATCTCAGTTCGGTGTAGGTCGTTCGCTCCAAGCTGGGCTGTGTGCACGAACCCCCCGTT
CAGCCCGACCGCTGCGCCTTATCCGGTAACTATCGTCTTGAGTCCAACCCGGTAAGACACGACTTATCGC
CACTGGCAGCAGCCACTGGTAACAGGATTAGCAGAGCGAGGTATGTAGGCGGTGCTACAGAGTTCTTGAA
GTGGTGGCCTAACTACGGCTACACTAGAAGAACAGTATTTGGTATCTGCGCTCTGCTGAAGCCAGTTACC
TTCGGAAAAAGAGTTGGTAGCTCTTGATCCGGCAAACAAACCACCGCTGGTAGCGGTGGTTTTTTTGTTT
GCAAGCAGCAGATTACGCGCAGAAAAAAAGGATCTCAAGAAGATCCTTTGATCTTTTCTACGGGGTCTGA
CGCTCAGTGGAACGAAAACTCACGTTAAGGGATTTTGGTCATGAGATTATCAAAAAGGATCTTCACCTAG
ATCCTTTTAAATTAAAAATGAAGTTTTAAATCAATCTAAAGTATATATGAGTAAACTTGGTCTGACAGTT
ACCAATGCTTAATCAGTGAGGCACCTATCTCAGCGATCTGTCTATTTCGTTCATCCATAGTTGCCTGACT
CCCCGTCGTGTAGATAACTACGATACGGGAGGGCTTACCATCTGGCCCCAGTGCTGCAATGATACCGCGA
GACCCACGCTCACCGGCTCCAGATTTATCAGCAATAAACCAGCCAGCCGGAAGGGCCGAGCGCAGAAGTG
GTCCTGCAACTTTATCCGCCTCCATCCAGTCTATTAATTGTTGCCGGGAAGCTAGAGTAAGTAGTTCGCC
AGTTAATAGTTTGCGCAACGTTGTTGCCATTGCTACAGGCATCGTGGTGTCACGCTCGTCGTTTGGTATG
GCTTCATTCAGCTCCGGTTCCCAACGATCAAGGCGAGTTACATGATCCCCCATGTTGTGCAAAAAAGCGG
TTAGCTCCTTCGGTCCTCCGATCGTTGTCAGAAGTAAGTTGGCCGCAGTGTTATCACTCATGGTTATGGC
AGCACTGCATAATTCTCTTACTGTCATGCCATCCGTAAGATGCTTTTCTGTGACTGGTGAGTACTCAACC
AAGTCATTCTGAGAATAGTGTATGCGGCGACCGAGTTGCTCTTGCCCGGCGTCAATACGGGATAATACCG
CGCCACATAGCAGAACTTTAAAAGTGCTCATCATTGGAAAACGTTCTTCGGGGCGAAAACTCTCAAGGAT
CTTACCGCTGTTGAGATCCAGTTCGATGTAACCCACTCGTGCACCCAACTGATCTTCAGCATCTTTTACT
TTCACCAGCGTTTCTGGGTGAGCAAAAACAGGAAGGCAAAATGCCGCAAAAAAGGGAATAAGGGCGACAC
GGAAATGTTGAATACTCATACTCTTCCTTTTTCAATATTATTGAAGCATTTATCAGGGTTATTGTCTCAT
GAGCGGATACATATTTGAATGTATTTAGAAAAATAAACAAATAGGGGTTCCGCGCACATTTCCCCGAAAA
GTGCCACCTGACGTCTAAGAAACCATTATTATCATGACATTAACCTATAAAAATAGGCGTATCACGAGGC
CCTTTCGTCTCGCGCGTTTCGGTGATGACGGTGAAAACCTCTGACACATGCAGCTCCCGGAGACGGTCAC
AGCTTGTCTGTAAGCGGATGCCGGGAGCAGACAAGCCCGTCAGGGCGCGTCAGCGGGTGTTGGCGGGTGT
CGGGGCTGGCTTAACTATGCGGCATCAGAGCAGATTGTACTGAGAGTGCACCATACGATATCCCAATCTG
TAGTATAAAAAGTGCAACAGTGTTGA
